>Addgene plasmid #12257 | pWPXL | addgene full sequence | sequence record 237089 | Addgene NGS Result
TTGGAAGGGCTAATTCACTCCCAAAGAAGACAAGATATCCTTGATCTGTGGATCTACCACACACAAGGCT
ACTTCCCTGATTAGCAGAACTACACACCAGGGCCAGGGGTCAGATATCCACTGACCTTTGGATGGTGCTA
CAAGCTAGTACCAGTTGAGCCAGATAAGGTAGAAGAGGCCAATAAAGGAGAGAACACCAGCTTGTTACAC
CCTGTGAGCCTGCATGGGATGGATGACCCGGAGAGAGAAGTGTTAGAGTGGAGGTTTGACAGCCGCCTAG
CATTTCATCACGTGGCCCGAGAGCTGCATCCGGAGTACTTCAAGAACTGCTGATATCGAGCTTGCTACAA
GGGACTTTCCGCTGGGGACTTTCCAGGGAGGCGTGGCCTGGGCGGGACTGGGGAGTGGCGAGCCCTCAGA
TCCTGCATATAAGCAGCTGCTTTTTGCCTGTACTGGGTCTCTCTGGTTAGACCAGATCTGAGCCTGGGAG
CTCTCTGGCTAACTAGGGAACCCACTGCTTAAGCCTCAATAAAGCTTGCCTTGAGTGCTTCAAGTAGTGT
GTGCCCGTCTGTTGTGTGACTCTGGTAACTAGAGATCCCTCAGACCCTTTTAGTCAGTGTGGAAAATCTC
TAGCAGTGGCGCCCGAACAGGGACTTGAAAGCGAAAGGGAAACCAGAGGAGCTCTCTCGACGCAGGACTC
GGCTTGCTGAAGCGCGCACGGCAAGAGGCGAGGGGCGGCGACTGGTGAGTACGCCAAAAATTTTGACTAG
CGGAGGCTAGAAGGAGAGAGATGGGTGCGAGAGCGTCAGTATTAAGCGGGGGAGAATTAGATCGCGATGG
GAAAAAATTCGGTTAAGGCCAGGGGGAAAGAAAAAATATAAATTAAAACATATAGTATGGGCAAGCAGGG
AGCTAGAACGATTCGCAGTTAATCCTGGCCTGTTAGAAACATCAGAAGGCTGTAGACAAATACTGGGACA
GCTACAACCATCCCTTCAGACAGGATCAGAAGAACTTAGATCATTATATAATACAGTAGCAACCCTCTAT
TGTGTGCATCAAAGGATAGAGATAAAAGACACCAAGGAAGCTTTAGACAAGATAGAGGAAGAGCAAAACA
AAAGTAAGACCACCGCACAGCAAGCGGCCGCTGATCTTCAGACCTGGAGGAGGAGATATGAGGGACAATT
GGAGAAGTGAATTATATAAATATAAAGTAGTAAAAATTGAACCATTAGGAGTAGCACCCACCAAGGCAAA
GAGAAGAGTGGTGCAGAGAGAAAAAAGAGCAGTGGGAATAGGAGCTTTGTTCCTTGGGTTCTTGGGAGCA
GCAGGAAGCACTATGGGCGCAGCGTCAATGACGCTGACGGTACAGGCCAGACAATTATTGTCTGGTATAG
TGCAGCAGCAGAACAATTTGCTGAGGGCTATTGAGGCGCAACAGCATCTGTTGCAACTCACAGTCTGGGG
CATCAAGCAGCTCCAGGCAAGAATCCTGGCTGTGGAAAGATACCTAAAGGATCAACAGCTCCTGGGGATT
TGGGGTTGCTCTGGAAAACTCATTTGCACCACTGCTGTGCCTTGGAATGCTAGTTGGAGTAATAAATCTC
TGGAACAGATTTGGAATCACACGACCTGGATGGAGTGGGACAGAGAAATTAACAATTACACAAGCTTAAT
ACACTCCTTAATTGAAGAATCGCAAAACCAGCAAGAAAAGAATGAACAAGAATTATTGGAATTAGATAAA
TGGGCAAGTTTGTGGAATTGGTTTAACATAACAAATTGGCTGTGGTATATAAAATTATTCATAATGATAG
TAGGAGGCTTGGTAGGTTTAAGAATAGTTTTTGCTGTACTTTCTATAGTGAATAGAGTTAGGCAGGGATA
TTCACCATTATCGTTTCAGACCCACCTCCCAACCCCGAGGGGACCCGACAGGCCCGAAGGAATAGAAGAA
GAAGGTGGAGAGAGAGACAGAGACAGATCCATTCGATTAGTGAACGGATCTCGACGGTATCGATCACGAG
ACTAGCCTCGACCATCGATGTCGACGATAAGCTTTGCAAAGATGGATAAAGTTTTAAACAGAGAGGAATC
TTTGCAGCTAATGGACCTTCTAGGTCTTGAAAGGAGTGGGAATTGGCTCCGGTGCCCGTCAGTGGGCAGA
GCGCACATCGCCCACAGTCCCCGAGAAGTTGGGGGGAGGGGTCGGCAATTGAACCGGTGCCTAGAGAAGG
TGGCGCGGGGTAAACTGGGAAAGTGATGTCGTGTACTGGCTCCGCCTTTTTCCCGAGGGTGGGGGAGAAC
CGTATATAAGTGCAGTAGTCGCCGTGAACGTTCTTTTTCGCAACGGGTTTGCCGCCAGAACACAGGTAAG
TGCCGTGTGTGGTTCCCGCGGGCCTGGCCTCTTTACGGGTTATGGCCCTTGCGTGCCTTGAATTACTTCC
ACCTGGCTGCAGTACGTGATTCTTGATCCCGAGCTTCGGGTTGGAAGTGGGTGGGAGAGTTCGAGGCCTT
GCGCTTAAGGAGCCCCTTCGCCTCGTGCTTGAGTTGAGGCCTGGCCTGGGCGCTGGGGCCGCCGCGTGCG
AATCTGGTGGCACCTTCGCGCCTGTCTCGCTGCTTTCGATAAGTCTCTAGCCATTTAAAATTTTTGATGA
CCTGCTGCGACGCTTTTTTTCTGGCAAGATAGTCTTGTAAATGCGGGCCAAGATCTGCACACTGGTATTT
CGGTTTTTGGGGCCGCGGGCGGCGACGGGGCCCGTGCGTCCCAGCGCACATGTTCGGCGAGGCGGGGCCT
GCGAGCGCGGCCACCGAGAATCGGACGGGGGTAGTCTCAAGCTGGCCGGCCTGCTCTGGTGCCTGGCCTC
GCGCCGCCGTGTATCGCCCCGCCCTGGGCGGCAAGGCTGGCCCGGTCGGCACCAGTTGCGTGAGCGGAAA
GATGGCCGCTTCCCGGCCCTGCTGCAGGGAGCTCAAAATGGAGGACGCGGCGCTCGGGAGAGCGGGCGGG
TGAGTCACCCACACAAAGGAAAAGGGCCTTTCCGTCCTCAGCCGTCGCTTCATGTGACTCCACGGAGTAC
CGGGCGCCGTCCAGGCACCTCGATTAGTTCTCGAGCTTTTGGAGTACGTCGTCTTTAGGTTGGGGGGAGG
GGTTTTATGCGATGGAGTTTCCCCACACTGAGTGGGTGGAGACTGAAGTTAGGCCAGCTTGGCACTTGAT
GTAATTCTCCTTGGAATTTGCCCTTTTTGAGTTTGGATCTTGGTTCATTCTCAAGCCTCAGACAGTGGTT
CAAAGTTTTTTTCTTCCATTTCAGGTGTCGTGAGGAATTTCGACATTTAAATTTAATTAATCTCGACGGT
ATCGGTTAACTTTTAAAAGAAAAGGGGGGATTGGGGGGTACAGTGCAGGGGAAAGAATAGTAGACATAAT
AGCAACAGACATACAAACTAAAGAATTACAAAAACAAATTACAAAAATTCAAAATTTTATCGATCACGAG
ACTAGCCTCGAGGTTTAAACTACGGGATCCAGGCCTAAGCTTACGCGTCCTAGCGCTACCGGTCGCCACC
ATGGTGAGCAAGGGCGAGGAGCTGTTCACCGGGGTGGTGCCCATCCTGGTCGAGCTGGACGGCGACGTAA
ACGGCCACAAGTTCAGCGTGTCCGGCGAGGGCGAGGGCGATGCCACCTACGGCAAGCTGACCCTGAAGTT
CATCTGCACCACCGGCAAGCTGCCCGTGCCCTGGCCCACCCTCGTGACCACCCTGACCTACGGCGTGCAG
TGCTTCAGCCGCTACCCCGACCACATGAAGCAGCACGACTTCTTCAAGTCCGCCATGCCCGAAGGCTACG
TCCAGGAGCGCACCATCTTCTTCAAGGACGACGGCAACTACAAGACCCGCGCCGAGGTGAAGTTCGAGGG
CGACACCCTGGTGAACCGCATCGAGCTGAAGGGCATCGACTTCAAGGAGGACGGCAACATCCTGGGGCAC
AAGCTGGAGTACAACTACAACAGCCACAACGTCTATATCATGGCCGACAAGCAGAAGAACGGCATCAAGG
TGAACTTCAAGATCCGCCACAACATCGAGGACGGCAGCGTGCAGCTCGCCGACCACTACCAGCAGAACAC
CCCCATCGGCGACGGCCCCGTGCTGCTGCCCGACAACCACTACCTGAGCACCCAGTCCGCCCTGAGCAAA
GACCCCAACGAGAAGCGCGATCACATGGTCCTGCTGGAGTTCGTGACCGCCGCCGGGATCACTCTCGGCA
TGGACGAGCTGTACAAGTCCGGACTCAGATCTCGACTAGCTAGTAGCTAGCTAGCTAGTCGAGCTCAAGC
TTCGAATTCCCGGGACTAGTCATATGATAATCAACCTCTGGATTACAAAATTTGTGAAAGATTGACTGGT
ATTCTTAACTATGTTGCTCCTTTTACGCTATGTGGATACGCTGCTTTAATGCCTTTGTATCATGCTATTG
CTTCCCGTATGGCTTTCATTTTCTCCTCCTTGTATAAATCCTGGTTGCTGTCTCTTTATGAGGAGTTGTG
GCCCGTTGTCAGGCAACGTGGCGTGGTGTGCACTGTGTTTGCTGACGCAACCCCCACTGGTTGGGGCATT
GCCACCACCTGTCAGCTCCTTTCCGGGACTTTCGCTTTCCCCCTCCCTATTGCCACGGCGGAACTCATCG
CCGCCTGCCTTGCCCGCTGCTGGACAGGGGCTCGGCTGTTGGGCACTGACAATTCCGTGGTGTTGTCGGG
GAAGCTGACGTCCTTTCCATGGCTGCTCGCCTGTGTTGCCACCTGGATTCTGCGCGGGACGTCCTTCTGC
TACGTCCCTTCGGCCCTCAATCCAGCGGACCTTCCTTCCCGCGGCCTGCTGCCGGCTCTGCGGCCTCTTC
CGCGTCTTCGCCTTCGCCCTCAGACGAGTCGGATCTCCCTTTGGGCCGCCTCCCCGCATCGGTACGTATG
GCCAGGTACCTTTAAGACCAATGACTTACAAGGCAGCTGTAGATCTTAGCCACTTTTTAAAAGAAAAGGG
GGGACTGGAAGGGCTAATTCACTCCCAACGAAGACAAGATGGGATCAATTCACCATGGGAATAACTTCGT
ATAGCATACATTATACGAAGTTATGCTGCTTTTTGCTTGTACTGGGTCTCTCTGGTTAGACCAGATCTGA
GCCTGGGAGCTCTCTGGCTAACTAGGGAACCCACTGCTTAAGCCTCAATAAAGCTTGCCTTGAGTGCTTC
AAGTAGTGTGTGCCCGTCTGTTGTGTGACTCTGGTAACTAGAGATCCCTCAGACCCTTTTAGTCAGTGTG
GAAAATCTCTAGCAGCATCTAGAATTAATTCCGTGTATTCTATAGTGTCACCTAAATCGTATGTGTATGA
TACATAAGGTTATGTATTAATTGTAGCCGCGTTCTAACGACAATATGTACAAGCCTAATTGTGTAGCATC
TGGCTTACTGAAGCAGACCCTATCATCTCTCTCGTAAACTGCCGTCAGAGTCGGTTTGGTTGGACGAACC
TTCTGAGTTTCTGGTAACGCCGTCCCGCACCCGGAAATGGTCAGCGAACCAATCAGCAGGGTCATCGCTA
GCCAGATCCTCTACGCCGGACGCATCGTGGCCGGCATCACCGGCGCCACAGGTGCGGTTGCTGGCGCCTA
TATCGCCGACATCACCGATGGGGAAGATCGGGCTCGCCACTTCGGGCTCATGAGCGCTTGTTTCGGCGTG
GGTATGGTGGCAGGCCCCGTGGCCGGGGGACTGTTGGGCGCCATCTCCTTGCATGCACCATTCCTTGCGG
CGGCGGTGCTCAACGGCCTCAACCTACTACTGGGCTGCTTCCTAATGCAGGAGTCGCATAAGGGAGAGCG
TCGAATGGTGCACTCTCAGTACAATCTGCTCTGATGCCGCATAGTTAAGCCAGCCCCGACACCCGCCAAC
ACCCGCTGACGCGCCCTGACGGGCTTGTCTGCTCCCGGCATCCGCTTACAGACAAGCTGTGACCGTCTCC
GGGAGCTGCATGTGTCAGAGGTTTTCACCGTCATCACCGAAACGCGCGAGACGAAAGGGCCTCGTGATAC
GCCTATTTTTATAGGTTAATGTCATGATAATAATGGTTTCTTAGACGTCAGGTGGCACTTTTCGGGGAAA
TGTGCGCGGAACCCCTATTTGTTTATTTTTCTAAATACATTCAAATATGTATCCGCTCATGAGACAATAA
CCCTGATAAATGCTTCAATAATATTGAAAAAGGAAGAGTATGAGTATTCAACATTTCCGTGTCGCCCTTA
TTCCCTTTTTTGCGGCATTTTGCCTTCCTGTTTTTGCTCACCCAGAAACGCTGGTGAAAGTAAAAGATGC
TGAAGATCAGTTGGGTGCACGAGTGGGTTACATCGAACTGGATCTCAACAGCGGTAAGATCCTTGAGAGT
TTTCGCCCCGAAGAACGTTTTCCAATGATGAGCACTTTTAAAGTTCTGCTATGTGGCGCGGTATTATCCC
GTATTGACGCCGGGCAAGAGCAACTCGGTCGCCGCATACACTATTCTCAGAATGACTTGGTTGAGTACTC
ACCAGTCACAGAAAAGCATCTTACGGATGGCATGACAGTAAGAGAATTATGCAGTGCTGCCATAACCATG
AGTGATAACACTGCGGCCAACTTACTTCTGACAACGATCGGAGGACCGAAGGAGCTAACCGCTTTTTTGC
ACAACATGGGGGATCATGTAACTCGCCTTGATCGTTGGGAACCGGAGCTGAATGAAGCCATACCAAACGA
CGAGCGTGACACCACGATGCCTGTAGCAATGGCAACAACGTTGCGCAAACTATTAACTGGCGAACTACTT
ACTCTAGCTTCCCGGCAACAATTAATAGACTGGATGGAGGCGGATAAAGTTGCAGGACCACTTCTGCGCT
CGGCCCTTCCGGCTGGCTGGTTTATTGCTGATAAATCTGGAGCCGGTGAGCGTGGGTCTCGCGGTATCAT
TGCAGCACTGGGGCCAGATGGTAAGCCCTCCCGTATCGTAGTTATCTACACGACGGGGAGTCAGGCAACT
ATGGATGAACGAAATAGACAGATCGCTGAGATAGGTGCCTCACTGATTAAGCATTGGTAACTGTCAGACC
AAGTTTACTCATATATACTTTAGATTGATTTAAAACTTCATTTTTAATTTAAAAGGATCTAGGTGAAGAT
CCTTTTTGATAATCTCATGACCAAAATCCCTTAACGTGAGTTTTCGTTCCACTGAGCGTCAGACCCCGTA
GAAAAGATCAAAGGATCTTCTTGAGATCCTTTTTTTCTGCGCGTAATCTGCTGCTTGCAAACAAAAAAAC
CACCGCTACCAGCGGTGGTTTGTTTGCCGGATCAAGAGCTACCAACTCTTTTTCCGAAGGTAACTGGCTT
CAGCAGAGCGCAGATACCAAATACTGTTCTTCTAGTGTAGCCGTAGTTAGGCCACCACTTCAAGAACTCT
GTAGCACCGCCTACATACCTCGCTCTGCTAATCCTGTTACCAGTGGCTGCTGCCAGTGGCGATAAGTCGT
GTCTTACCGGGTTGGACTCAAGACGATAGTTACCGGATAAGGCGCAGCGGTCGGGCTGAACGGGGGGTTC
GTGCACACAGCCCAGCTTGGAGCGAACGACCTACACCGAACTGAGATACCTACAGCGTGAGCTATGAGAA
AGCGCCACGCTTCCCGAAGGGAGAAAGGCGGACAGGTATCCGGTAAGCGGCAGGGTCGGAACAGGAGAGC
GCACGAGGGAGCTTCCAGGGGGAAACGCCTGGTATCTTTATAGTCCTGTCGGGTTTCGCCACCTCTGACT
TGAGCGTCGATTTTTGTGATGCTCGTCAGGGGGGCGGAGCCTATGGAAAAACGCCAGCAACGCGGCCTTT
TTACGGTTCCTGGCCTTTTGCTGGCCTTTTGCTCACATGTTCTTTCCTGCGTTATCCCCTGATTCTGTGG
ATAACCGTATTACCGCCTTTGAGTGAGCTGATACCGCTCGCCGCAGCCGAACGACCGAGCGCAGCGAGTC
AGTGAGCGAGGAAGCGGAAGAGCGCCCAATACGCAAACCGCCTCTCCCCGCGCGTTGGCCGATTCATTAA
TGCAGCTGTGGAATGTGTGTCAGTTAGGGTGTGGAAAGTCCCCAGGCTCCCCAGCAGGCAGAAGTATGCA
AAGCATGCATCTCAATTAGTCAGCAACCAGGTGTGGAAAGTCCCCAGGCTCCCCAGCAGGCAGAAGTATG
CAAAGCATGCATCTCAATTAGTCAGCAACCATAGTCCCGCCCCTAACTCCGCCCATCCCGCCCCTAACTC
CGCCCAGTTCCGCCCATTCTCCGCCCCATGGCTGACTAATTTTTTTTATTTATGCAGAGGCCGAGGCCGC
CTCGGCCTCTGAGCTATTCCAGAAGTAGTGAGGAGGCTTTTTTGGAGGCCTAGGCTTTTGCAAAAAGCTT
GGACACAAGACAGGCTTGCGAGATATGTTTGAGAATACCACTTTATCCCGCGTCAGGGAGAGGCAGTGCG
TAAAAAGACGCGGACTCATGTGAAATACTGGTTTTTAGTGCGCCAGATCTCTATAATCTCGCGCAACCTA
TTTTCCCCTCGAACACTTTTTAAGCCGTAGATAAACAGGCTGGGACACTTCACATGAGCGAAAAATACAT
CGTCACCTGGGACATGTTGCAGATCCATGCACGTAAACTCGCAAGCCGACTGATGCCTTCTGAACAATGG
AAAGGCATTATTGCCGTAAGCCGTGGCGGTCTGTACCGGGTGCGTTACTGGCGCGTGAACTGGGTATTCG
TCATGTCGATACCGTTTGTATTTCCAGCTACGATCACGACAACCAGCGCGAGCTTAAAGTGCTGAAACGC
GCAGAAGGCGATGGCGAAGGCTTCATCGTTATTGATGACCTGGTGGATACCGGTGGTACTGCGGTTGCGA
TTCGTGAAATGTATCCAAAAGCGCACTTTGTCACCATCTTCGCAAAACCGGCTGGTCGTCCGCTGGTTGA
TGACTATGTTGTTGATATCCCGCAAGATACCTGGATTGAACAGCCGTGGGATATGGGCGTCGTATTCGTC
CCGCCAATCTCCGGTCGCTAATCTTTTCAACGCCTGGCACTGCCGGGCGTTGTTCTTTTTAACTTCAGGC
GGGTTACAATAGTTTCCAGTAAGTATTCTGGAGGCTGCATCCATGACACAGGCAAACCTGAGCGAAACCC
TGTTCAAACCCCGCTTTAAACATCCTGAAACCTCGACGCTAGTCCGCCGCTTTAATCACGGCGCACAACC
GCCTGTGCAGTCGGCCCTTGATGGTAAAACCATCCCTCACTGGTATCGCATGATTAACCGTCTGATGTGG
ATCTGGCGCGGCATTGACCCACGCGAAATCCTCGACGTCCAGGCACGTATTGTGATGAGCGATGCCGAAC
GTACCGACGATGATTTATACGATACGGTGATTGGCTACCGTGGCGGCAACTGGATTTATGAGTGGGCCCC
GGATCTTTGTGAAGGAACCTTACTTCTGTGGTGTGACATAATTGGACAAACTACCTACAGAGATTTAAAG
CTCTAAGGTAAATATAAAATTTTTAAGTGTATAATGTGTTAAACTACTGATTCTAATTGTTTGTGTATTT
TAGATTCCAACCTATGGAACTGATGAATGGGAGCAGTGGTGGAATGCCTTTAATGAGGAAAACCTGTTTT
GCTCAGAAGAAATGCCATCTAGTGATGATGAGGCTACTGCTGACTCTCAACATTCTACTCCTCCAAAAAA
GAAGAGAAAGGTAGAAGACCCCAAGGACTTTCCTTCAGAATTGCTAAGTTTTTTGAGTCATGCTGTGTTT
AGTAATAGAACTCTTGCTTGCTTTGCTATTTACACCACAAAGGAAAAAGCTGCACTGCTATACAAGAAAA
TTATGGAAAAATATTCTGTAACCTTTATAAGTAGGCATAACAGTTATAATCATAACATACTGTTTTTTCT
TACTCCACACAGGCATAGAGTGTCTGCTATTAATAACTATGCTCAAAAATTGTGTACCTTTAGCTTTTTA
ATTTGTAAAGGGGTTAATAAGGAATATTTGATGTATAGTGCCTTGACTAGAGATCATAATCAGCCATACC
ACATTTGTAGAGGTTTTACTTGCTTTAAAAAACCTCCCACACCTCCCCCTGAACCTGAAACATAAAATGA
ATGCAATTGTTGTTGTTAACTTGTTTATTGCAGCTTATAATGGTTACAAATAAAGCAATAGCATCACAAA
TTTCACAAATAAAGCATTTTTTTCACTGCATTCTAGTTGTGGTTTGTCCAAACTCATCAATGTATCTTAT
CATGTCTGGATCAACTGGATAACTCAAGCTAACCAAAATCATCCCAAACTTCCCACCCCATACCCTATTA
CCACTGCCAATTACCTGTGGTTTCATTTACTCTAAACCTGTGATTCCTCTGAATTATTTTCATTTTAAAG
AAATTGTATTTGTTAAATATGTACTACAAACTTAGTAG
Features (pLannotate 1.2.2; 34 found; start..end, strand, type, name):
      1..330     +  CDS            nef (fragment): NEF_HV1BR - Experimental evidence at protein level: Swiss-Prot protein existence level 1. Extracellular Nef protein targets CD4(+) T-lymphocytes for apoptosis by interacting with CXCR4 surface receptors (PubMed:14990729). From Human immunodeficiency virus type 1 group M subtype B (isolate BRU/LAI) (HIV-1).
    378..635     +  LTR            5' LTR (truncated): truncated 5' long terminal repeat (LTR) from HIV-1
    682..807     +  misc_feature   HIV-1 Ψ: packaging signal of human immunodeficiency virus type 1
    791..1154    +  CDS            HIV-1 gag (fragment): gag protein from human immunodeficiency virus 1; gag
   1300..1533    +  misc_feature   RRE: The Rev response element (RRE) of HIV-1 allows for Rev-dependent mRNA export from the nucleus to the cytoplasm.
   1910..2010    +  CDS            Rev (fragment): human immunodeficiency virus 1 (HIV-1) Rev protein; rev; enhances nuclear export of unspliced and incompletely spliced viral mRNAs
   2072..2138    +  CDS            small t antigen (fragment): SV40 (simian virus 40) small t antigen
   2145..3323    +  promoter       EF-1α promoter: strong constitutive promoter for human elongation factor EF-1α
   3371..3488    +  misc_feature   cPPT/CTS: central polypurine tract and central termination sequence of HIV-1
   3571..4287    +  CDS            EGFP: EGFP is a basic (constitutively fluorescent) green fluorescent protein published in 1996, derived from Aequorea victoria. It is reported to be a rapidly-maturing weak dimer with moderate acid sensitivity.
   4288..4305    +  misc_feature   MCS (fragment): multiple cloning site
   4329..4349    +  misc_feature   MCS (fragment): multiple cloning site
   4369..4957    +  misc_feature   WPRE: woodchuck hepatitis virus posttranscriptional regulatory element
   5025..5044    +  misc_feature   cPPT/CTS (fragment): central polypurine tract and central termination sequence of HIV-1
   5046..5080    +  LTR            3' LTR (ΔU3) (fragment): self-inactivating 3' long terminal repeat (LTR) from HIV-1
   5101..5134    +  protein_bind   loxP: Cre-mediated recombination occurs in the 8-bp core sequence (GCATACAT). Cre recombinase
   5154..5334    +  LTR            5' LTR (truncated): truncated 5' long terminal repeat (LTR) from HIV-1
   5359..5377    -  promoter       SP6 promoter: promoter for bacteriophage SP6 RNA polymerase
   5605..5884    +  CDS            TcR (fragment): tetracycline efflux protein; tet; confers resistance to tetracycline
   5885..5933    -  misc_feature   bom (fragment): basis of mobility region from pBR322
   6035..6070    -  CDS            rop (fragment): Rop protein, which maintains plasmids at low copy number; rop
   6165..6269    +  promoter       AmpR promoter: bla
   6270..7130    +  CDS            AmpR: β-lactamase; bla; confers resistance to ampicillin, carbenicillin, and related antibiotics
   7301..7889    +  rep_origin     ori: high-copy-number ColE1/pMB1/pBR322/pUC origin of replication
   8072..8128    +  CDS            lacI (fragment): lac repressor; lacI; The lac repressor binds to the lac operator to inhibit transcription in E. coli. This inhibition can be relieved by adding lactose or isopropyl-β-D-thiogalactopyranoside (IPTG).
   8135..8464    +  promoter       SV40 promoter: SV40 enhancer and early promoter
   8664..8783    +  CDS            gpt (fragment): XGPT_ECOLI - Also known as gpp, gxu. Experimental evidence at protein level: Swiss-Prot protein existence level 1. Purine salvage pathway enzyme that catalyzes the transfer of the ribosyl-5-phosphate group from 5-phospho-alpha-D-ribose 1- diphosphate (PRPP) to the N9 position of the 6-oxopurines guanine and xanthine to form the corresponding ribonucleotides GMP (guanosine 5'- monophosphate) and XMP (xanthosine 5'-monophosphate), with the release of PPi. To a lesser extent, also acts on hypoxanthine (PubMed:9100006, PubMed:3886014). Does not ribophosphorylate adenine (PubMed:3886014). From Esch
   8783..9118    +  CDS            gpt (fragment): XGPT_ECOLI - Also known as gpp, gxu. Experimental evidence at protein level: Swiss-Prot protein existence level 1. Purine salvage pathway enzyme that catalyzes the transfer of the ribosyl-5-phosphate group from 5-phospho-alpha-D-ribose 1- diphosphate (PRPP) to the N9 position of the 6-oxopurines guanine and xanthine to form the corresponding ribonucleotides GMP (guanosine 5'- monophosphate) and XMP (xanthosine 5'-monophosphate), with the release of PPi. To a lesser extent, also acts on hypoxanthine (PubMed:9100006, PubMed:3886014). Does not ribophosphorylate adenine (PubMed:3886014). From Esch
   9213..9518    +  CDS            frsA (fragment): FRSA_ECOLI - Also known as yafA. Experimental evidence at protein level: Swiss-Prot protein existence level 1. Catalyzes the hydrolysis of esters (PubMed:15808744). Displays esterase activity toward pNP-butyrate (PubMed:15808744). May stimulate mixed-acid fermentation by acting as a fermentation/respiration switch that down-regulates respiration and up- regulates fermentation rates (PubMed:15169777). From Escherichia coli (strain K12).
   9522..9596    +  CDS            small t antigen (fragment): SV40 (simian virus 40) small t antigen
   9598..9663    +  intron         small t intron: SV40 (simian virus 40) small t antigen intron
   9793..9813    +  CDS            SV40 NLS: nuclear localization signal of SV40 (simian virus 40) large T antigen
  10132..10215   +  CDS            large T antigen (fragment): large T antigen from SV40 (simian virus 40)
  10238..10372   +  polyA_signal   SV40 poly(A) signal: SV40 polyadenylation signal
