[The description below was written by a language model from this plasmid's Addgene catalogue record and pLannotate feature annotations shown in this document.]
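Description:
pWPXL is an empty-backbone, second-generation HIV-1-based lentiviral transfer plasmid for constitutive transgene expression in mammalian cells. It is recorded at about 10.5 kb and is maintained in E. coli as a high-copy plasmid through a ColE1/pUC-type origin with ampicillin selection (AmpR). Recombination-reducing host strains are recommended because of the repeated LTR sequences. The backbone outside the viral region carries remnants of older vectors. These include fragments of pBR322 elements (TcR, bom, rop) and an SV40 promoter followed by fragmentary gpt sequence and SV40 small t intron and polyadenylation sequences. The record does not describe these as functional parts of the vector.

The viral cassette begins with a 5' LTR followed by the Ψ packaging signal, a partial gag region and the Rev response element, which together allow the vector RNA to be exported and packaged when packaging and envelope functions are supplied in trans from separate plasmids. Expression is driven by the human EF-1α promoter with its intron, which the depositor notes boosts expression by promoting splicing-linked nuclear export. A cPPT/CTS element lies just downstream of the promoter, followed by EGFP, short multiple cloning site segments and the WPRE, which enhances transcript stability and expression. Unique restriction sites allow both promoter and transgene to be exchanged, so EGFP can serve as a reporter, a fusion partner or a replaceable placeholder.

The 3' LTR is a self-inactivating ΔU3 type carrying a loxP site. During reverse transcription this site is copied into the 5' LTR, so the integrated provirus becomes flanked by loxP and can be excised with Cre if required. The depositor's full sequence is described as approximate and not fully verified, whereas the feature table derives from a repository sequencing result.
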