Addgene plasmid #12257: pWPXL
Purpose: (Empty Backbone) 2nd generation lentiviral transfer plasmid
Depositing lab: Didier Trono. Depositing organization: Swiss Federal Institute of Technology (EPFL).
Backbone
  Vector backbone: pWPXL
  Backbone size (bp): 10510
  Vector type: Mammalian Expression, Lentiviral, Cre/Lox
Growth in bacteria
  Bacterial resistance: Ampicillin, 100 μg/mL
  Growth temperature: 37°C
  Growth strain: Stbl3
  Growth instructions: Use Stbl3 or HB101 to reduce chance of recombination. Grow at 37C
  Copy number: High Copy
Gene/Insert
  Gene/Insert name: None
  Tag / fusion protein: EGFP
  Cloning method: Restriction Enzyme; 5′ cloning site MCS - see map (not destroyed); 3′ cloning site MCS - see map (not destroyed)
  Sequencing primers: 5′ See map
Terms and licenses: Academic/Nonprofit Terms; Industry Terms: Not Available to Industry
Depositor comments: pWPT or pWPXL can be used for constitutive transgene expression. pWPXL contains the EF-1alpha promoter + intron that gives you high expression, as RNA loves to be spliced (it goes more efficiently out of the nucleus). pWPT contains only the EF-1alpha promoter The loxP site in the 3'LTR is duplicated to the 5'LTR during reverse transcription in the target cells. This allows for removal (if necessary) of an integrated provirus by Cre. Unique restriction sites at key positions will allow you to change promoter and transgene. PmeI is a popular site for cloning. You can also use PacI and SwaI. Please note that ClaI in this vector is blocked by Dam methylation. This plasmid needs to be grown in a Dam- bacteria strain if you wish to use ClaI for cloning. Packaging plasmids for Trono lab lentiviral vectors are also available at Addgene http://www.addgene.org/rnaitools Please note that the full sequence for this plasmid is approximated and not fully verified. Please visit the Trono lab http://tronolab.epfl.ch for cloning strategies, protocols, publications, and more.
How to cite: pWPXL was a gift from Didier Trono (Addgene plasmid # 12257 ; http://n2t.net/addgene:12257 ; RRID:Addgene_12257)
