>Addgene plasmid #12257 | pWPXL | addgene partial sequence | sequence record 73839 | EGFP-N 5'-CGTCGCCGTCCAGCTCGACCAG-3'
CCCGGTGAACAGCTCCTCGCCCTTGCTCACCATGGTGGCGACCGGTAGCGCTAGGACGCGTAAGCTTAGG
CCTGGATCCCGTAGTTTAAACCTCGAGGCTAGTCTCGTGATCGATAAAATTTTGAATTTTTGTAATTTGT
TTTTGTAATTCTTTAGTTTGTATGTCTGTTGCTATTATGTCTACTATTCTTTCCCCTGCACTGTACCCCC
CAATCCCCCCTTTTCTTTTAAAAGTTAACCGATACCGTCGAGATTAATTAAATTTAAATGTCGAAATTCC
TCACGACACCTGAAATGGAAGAAAAAAACTTTGAACCACTGTCTGAGGCTTGAGAATGAACCAAGATCCA
AACTCAAAAAGGGCAAATTCCAAGGAGAATTACATCAAGTGCCAAGCTGGCCTAACTTCAGTCTCCACCC
ACTCAGTGTGGGGAAACTCCATCGCATAAAACCCCTCCCCCCAACCTAAAGACGACGTACTCCAAAAGCT
CGAGAACTAATCGAGGTGCCTGGACGGCGCCCGGTACTCCGTGGAGTCACATGAAGCGACGGCTGAGGAC
GGAAAGGCCCTTTTCCTTTGTGTGGGTGACTCACCCGCCCGCTCTCCCGAGCGCCGCGTCCTCCATTTTG
AGCTCCCTGCAGCAGGGCCGGGAAGCGGCCATCTTTCCGCTCACGCAACTGGTGCCGACCGGGCCAGCCT
TGCCGCCCAGGGCGGGGCGATACACGGCGGCGCGAGGCCAGGCACCAGAGCAGGCCGGCCAGCTTGAGAC
TACCCCCGTCCGATTCTCGGTGGCCGCGCTCGCAGGCCCCGCCTCGCCGAACATGTGCGCTGGGACGCAC
GGGCCCCGTCGCCGCCCGCGGCCCCAAAAACCGAAATACCAGTGTGCAGATCTTGGCCCGCATTTACAAG
ACTATCTTGCCAGAAAAAAAGCGTCGCAGCAGGTCATCAAAAATTTTAAATGGCTAGAGACTTATCGAAA
GCAGCGAGACAGGCGC
