>Addgene plasmid #12257 | pWPXL | addgene partial sequence | sequence record 148966 | WPRE-R 5'-CATAGCGTAAAAGGAGCAACA-3'
GTCAATCTTTCACAAATTTTGTAATCCAGAGGTTGATTATCATATGACTAGTCCCGGGAATTCGAAGCTT
GAGCTCGACTAGCTAGCTAGCTACTAGCTAGTCGAGATCTGAGTCCGGACTTGTACAGCTCGTCCATGCC
GAGAGTGATCCCGGCGGCGGTCACGAACTCCAGCAGGACCATGTGATCGCGCTTCTCGTTGGGGTCTTTG
CTCAGGGCGGACTGGGTGCTCAGGTAGTGGTTGTCGGGCAGCAGCACGGGGCCGTCGCCGATGGGGGTGT
TCTGCTGGTAGTGGTCGGCGAGCTGCACGCTGCCGTCCTCGATGTTGTGGCGGATCTTGAAGTTCACCTT
GATGCCGTTCTTCTGCTTGTCGGCCATGATATAGACGTTGTGGCTGTTGTAGTTGTACTCCAGCTTGTGC
CCCAGGATGTTGCCGTCCTCCTTGAAGTCGATGCCCTTCAGCTCGATGCGGTTCACCAGGGTGTCGCCCT
CGAACTTCACCTCGGCGCGGGTCTTGTAGTTGCCGTCGTCCTTGAAGAAGATGGTGCGCTCCTGGACGTA
GCCTTCGGGCATGGCGGACTTGAAGAAGTCGTGCTGCTTCATGTGGTCGGGGTAGCGGCTGAAGCACTGC
ACGCCGTAGGTCAGGGTGGTCACGAGGGTGGGCCAGGGCACGGGCAGCTTGCCGGTGGTGCAGATGAACT
TCAGGGTCAGCTTGCCGTAGGTGGCATCGCCCTCGCCCTCGCCGGACACGCTGAACTTGTGGCCGTTTAC
GTCGCCGTCCAGCTCGACCAGGATGGGCACCACCCCGGTGAACAGCTCCTCGCCCTTGCTCACCATGGTG
GCGACCGGTAGCGCTAGGACGCGTAAGCTTAGGCCTGG
